>Addgene plasmid #109948 | pHH0103_GNAT3_G-alpha | addgene full sequence | sequence record 215197 | Addgene NGS Result
TTGACAATTAATCATCGGCTCGTATAATGTGTGGAATTGTGAGCGGATAACAATTTCACACAGGAAACAG
CCAGTCCGTTTAGGTGTTTTCACGAGCACTTCACCAACAAGGACCATAGATTATGAAAATCGAAGAACAC
CATCACCATCACCATTCCAGCGGTAAGCTTATGTCCCCTATACTAGGTTATTGGAAAATTAAGGGCCTTG
TGCAACCCACTCGACTTCTTTTGGAATATCTTGAAGAAAAATATGAAGAGCATTTGTATGAGCGCGATGA
AGGTGATAAATGGCGAAACAAAAAGTTTGAATTGGGTTTGGAGTTTCCCAATCTTCCTTATTATATTGAT
GGTGATGTTAAATTAACACAGTCTATGGCCATCATACGTTATATAGCTGACAAGCACAACATGTTGGGTG
GTTGTCCAAAAGAGCGTGCAGAGATTTCAATGCTTGAAGGAGCGGTTTTGGATATTAGATACGGTGTTTC
GAGAATTGCATATAGTAAAGACTTTGAAACTCTCAAAGTTGATTTTCTTAGCAAGCTACCTGAAATGCTG
AAAATGTTCGAAGATCGTTTATGTCATAAAACATATTTAAATGGTGATCATGTAACCCATCCTGACTTCA
TGTTGTATGACGCTCTTGATGTTGTTTTATACATGGACCCAATGTGCCTGGATGCGTTCCCAAAATTAGT
TTGTTTTAAAAAACGTATTGAAGCTATCCCACAAATTGATAAGTACTTGAAATCCAGCAAGTATATAGCA
TGGCCTTTGCAGGGCTGGCAAGCCACGTTTGGTGGTGGCGACCATCCTCCAAAATCGGATCTGGAAGTTC
TGTTCCAGGGGCCCCTGTCCAGCGGTCTGGTTCCGCGTGGTTCCGGTACCGCGGCCCAGCCGGCCGGTAG
CGGTATTAGCAGCGAAAGCAAAGAAAGCGCAAAACGTAGTAAAGAACTGGAAAAAAAACTGCAAGAGGAT
GCAGAACGTGATGCACGTACCGTTAAACTGCTGCTGTTAGGTGCCGGTGAAAGCGGTAAAAGCACCATTG
TTAAACAAATGAAAATTATCCATAAAAATGGCTATAGCGAACAAGAATGCATGGAATTTAAAGCCGTGAT
CTATAGCAATACCCTGCAGAGCATTCTGGCAATTGTGAAAGCAATGACCACCCTGGGTATTGATTATGTG
AATCCGCGTAGCGCAGAAGATCAGCGTCAGCTGTATGCAATGGCAAATACACTGGAAGATGGTGGTATGA
CACCGCAGCTGGCCGAAGTTATTAAACGTCTGTGGCGTGATCCGGGTATTCAGGCATGTTTTGAACGTGC
AAGCGAATATCAGCTGAATGATAGCGCAGCATATTATCTGAACGATCTGGATCGTATTACCGCAAGCGGT
TATGTTCCGAATGAACAGGATGTGCTGCATAGCCGTGTTAAAACCACCGGTATTATTGAAACCCAGTTCA
GCTTTAAAGATCTGCACTTTCGTATGTTTGATGTTGGTGGTCAGCGTAGCGAACGTAAAAAATGGATTCA
TTGTTTTGAGGGTGTGACCTGCATTATCTTTTGTGCAGCACTGAGCGCATATGATATGGTTCTGGTTGAA
GATGAAGAGGTGAATCGTATGCATGAAAGCCTGCACCTGTTTAATAGCATTTGCAACCACAAATATTTCA
GCACCACCTCCATTGTTCTGTTTCTGAACAAAAAAGATATTTTTCAAGAAAAAGTGACCAAAGTGCACCT
GAGCATCTGCTTTCCGGAATATACCGGTCCGAATACCTTCGAAGATGCAGGCAATTATATCAAGAACCAG
TTTCTGGATCTGAATCTGAAAAAAGAGGATAAAGAAATTTACAGCCATATGACCTGTGCAACCGATACCC
AGAATGTGAAATTTGTTTTTGATGCCGTGACCGATATTATCATTAAAGAAAACCTGAAAGATTGCGGTCT
GTTTGCGGCCGCATA
[142 nt withheld, positions 1976-2117]
C
[98 nt withheld, positions 2119-2216]
AGTTTGTACTGGTGACGAAACTCAGTGTCTAGCTAGAGTGGC
[149 nt withheld, positions 2259-2407]
T
[41 nt withheld, positions 2409-2449]
T
[62 nt withheld, positions 2451-2512]
A
[35 nt withheld, positions 2514-2548]
CCTCCCTCAATCGGTTGAATGTCGCCCTTTTGTCTTTGGCGCTGGTAAACCATATGAA
[86 nt withheld, positions 2607-2692]
T
[54 nt withheld, positions 2694-2747]
CTAGCGCCGCCCTATACCTTGTCTGCCTCCCCGCGTTGCGTCGCGGTGCATGGAGCCGGGCCACCTCGAC
CTGAATGGAAGCCGGCGGCACCTCGCTAACGGATTCACCACTCCAAGAATTGGAGCCAATCAATTCTTGC
GGAGAACTGTGAATGCGCAAACCAACCCTTGGCAGAACATATCCATCGCGTCCGCCATCTCCAGCAGCCG
CACGCGGCGCATCTCGGGCAGCGTTGGGTCCTGGCCACGGGTGCGCATGATCGTGCTCCTGTCGTTGAGG
ACCCGGCTAGGCTGGCGGGGTTGCCTTACTGGTTAGCAGAATGAATCACCGATACGCGAGCGAACGTGAA
GCGACTGCTGCTGCAAAACGTCTGCGACCTGAGCAACAACATGAATGGTCTTCGGTTTCCGTGTTTCGTA
AAGTCTGGAAACGCGGAAGTCAGCGCCCTGCACCATTATGTTCCGGATCTGCATCGCAGGATGCTGCTGG
CTACCCTGTGGAACACCTACATCTGTATTAACGAAGCGCTGGCATTGACCCTGAGTGATTTTTCTCTGGT
CCCGCCGCATCCATACCGCCAGTTGTTTACCCTCACAACGTTCCAGTAACCGGGCATGTTCATCATCAGT
AACCCGTATCGTGAGCATCCTCTCTCGTTTCATCGGTATCATTACCCCCATGAACAGAAATCCCCCTTAC
ACGGAGGCATCAGTGACCAAACAGGAAAAAACCGCCCTTAACATGGCCCGCTTTATCAGAAGCCAGACAT
TAACGCTTCTGGAGAAACTCAACGAGCTGGACGCGGATGAACAGGCAGACATCTGTGAATCGCTTCACGA
CCACGCTGATGAGCTTTACCGCAGGATCCGCGAAATTGTAAGCGTTAATATTTTGTTAAAATTCGCGTTA
AATTTTTGTTAAATCAGCTCATTTTTTAACCAATAGGCCGAAATCGGCAAAATCCCTTATAAATCAAAAG
AATAGACCGAGATAGGGT
[37 nt withheld, positions 3746-3782]
AAAGAACGTGGACTCCAACGTCAAAGG
[49 nt withheld, positions 3810-3858]
T
[91 nt withheld, positions 3860-3950]
G
[124 nt withheld, positions 3952-4075]
CGCGGATCCTGCCTCGCGCGTTTCGGTGATGACGGTGAAAACCTCTGACACATGCAGCTCCCGGAGACGG
TCACAGCTTGTCTGTAAGCGGATGCCGGGAGCAGACAAGCCCGTCAGGGCGCGTCAGCGGGTGTTGGCGG
GTGTCGGGGCGCAGCCATGACCCAGTCACGTAGCGATAGCGGAGTGTATACTGGCTTAACTATGCGGCAT
CAGAGCAGATTGTACTGAGAGTGCACCATATGCGGTGTGAAATACCGCACAGATGCGTAAGGAGAAAATA
CCGCATCAGGCGCTCTTCCGCTTCCTCGCTCACTGACTCGCTGCGCTCGGTCGTTCGGCTGCGGCGAGCG
GTATCAGCTCACTCAAAGGCGGTAATACGGTTATCCACAGAATCAGGGGATAACGCAGGAAAGAACATGT
GAGCAAAAGGCCAGCAAAAGGCCAGGAACCGTAAAAAGGCCGCGTTGCTGGCGTTTTTCCATAGGCTCCG
CCCCCCTGACGAGCATCACAAAAATCGACGCTCAAGTCAGAGGTGGCGAAACCCGACAGGACTATAAAGA
TACCAGGGTTTCCCCCTGGAAGCTCCCTCGTGCGCTCTCCTGTTCCGACCCTGCCGCTTACCGGATACCT
GTCCGCCTTTCTCCCTTCGGGAAGCGTGGCGCTTTCTCATAGCTCACGCTGTAGGTATCTCAGTTCGGTG
TAGGTCGTTCGCTCCAAGCTGGGCTGTGTGCACGAACCCCCCGTTCAGCCCGACCGCTGCGCCTTATCCG
GTAACTATCGTCTTGAGTCCAACCCGGTAAGACACGACTTATCGCCACTGGCAGCAGCCACTGGTAACAG
GATTAGCAGAGCGAGGTATGTAGGCGGTGCTACAGAGTTCTTGAAGTGGTGGCCTAACTACGGCTACACT
AGAAGGACAGTATTTGGTATCTGCGCTCTGCTGAAGCCAGTTACCTTCGGAAAAAGAGTTGGTAGCTCTT
GATCCGGCAAACAAACCACCGCTGGTAGCGGTGGTTTTTTTGTTTGCAAGCAGCAGATTACGCGCAGAAA
AAAAGGATCTCAAGAAGATCCTTTGATCTTTTCTACGGGGTCTGACGCTCAGTGGAACGAAAACTCACGT
TAAGGGATTTTGGTCATGAGATTATCAAAAAGGATCTTCACCTAGATCCTTTTAAATTAAAAATGAAGTT
TTAAATCAATCTAAAGTATATATGAGTAAACTTGGTCTGACAGTTACCAATGCTTAATCAGTGAGGCACC
TATCTCAGCGATCTGTCTATTTCGTTCATCCATAGTTGCCTGACTCCCCGTCGTGTAGATAACTACGATA
CGGGAGGGCTTACCATCTGGCCCCAGTGCTGCAATGATACCGCGAGACCCACGCTCACCGGCTCCAGATT
TATCAGCAATAAACCAGCCAGCCGGAAGGGCCGAGCGCAGAAGTGGTCCTGCAACTTTATCCGCCTCCAT
CCAGTCTATTAATTGTTGCCGGGAAGCTAGAGTAAGTAGTTCGCCAGTTAATAGTTTGCGCAACGTTGTT
GCCATTGCTGCAGGCATCGTGGTGTCACGCTCGTCGTTTGGTATGGCTTCATTCAGCTCCGGTTCCCAAC
GATCAAGGCGAGTTACATGATCCCCCATGTTGTGCAAAAAAGCGGTTAGCTCCTTCGGTCCTCCGATCGT
TGTCAGAAGTAAGTTGGCCGCAGTGTTATCACTCATGGTTATGGCAGCACTGCATAATTCTCTTACTGTC
ATGCCATCCGTAAGATGCTTTTCTGTGACTGGTGAGTACTCAACCAAGTCATTCTGAGAATAGTGTATGC
GGCGACCGAGTTGCTCTTGCCCGGCGTCAACACGGGATAATACCGCGCCACATAGCAGAACTTTAAAAGT
GCTCATCATTGGAAAACGTTCTTCGGGGCGAAAACTCTCAAGGATCTTACCGCTGTTGAGATCCAGTTCG
ATGTAACCCACTCGTGCACCCAACTGATCTTCAGCATCTTTTACTTTCACCAGCGTTTCTGGGTGAGCAA
AAACAGGAAGGCAAAATGCCGCAAAAAAGGGAATAAGGGCGACACGGAAATGTTGAATACTCATACTCTT
CCTTTTTCAATATTATTGAAGCATTTATCAGGGTTATTGTCTCATGAGCGGATACATATTTGAATGTATT
TAGAAAAATAAACAAATAGGGGTTCCGCGCACATTTCCCCGAAAAGTGCCACCTGACGTCTAAGAAACCA
TTATTATCATGACATTAACCTATAAAAATAGGCGTATCACGAGGCCCTTTCGTCTTCAAGAATTCCCGAC
ACCATCGAATGGTGCAAAACCTTTCGCGGTATGGCATGATAGCGCCCGGAAGAGAGTCAATTCAGGGTGG
TGAATGTGAAACCAGTAACGTTATACGATGTCGCAGAGTATGCCGGTGTCTCTTATCAGACCGTTTCCCG
CGTGGTGAACCAGGCCAGCCACGTTTCTGCGAAAACGCGGGAAAAAGTGGAAGCGGCGATGGCGGAGCTG
AATTACATTCCCAACCGCGTGGCACAACAACTGGCGGGCAAACAGTCGTTGCTGATTGGCGTTGCCACCT
CCAGTCTGGCCCTGCACGCGCCGTCGCAAATTGTCGCGGCGATTAAATCTCGCGCCGATCAACTGGGTGC
CAGCGTGGTGGTGTCGATGGTAGAACGAAGCGGCGTCGAAGCCTGTAAAGCGGCGGTGCACAATCTTCTC
GCGCAACGCGTCAGTGGGCTGATCATTAACTATCCGCTGGATGACCAGGATGCCATTGCTGTGGAAGCTG
CCTGCACTAATGTTCCGGCGTTATTTCTTGATGTCTCTGACCAGACACCCATCAACAGTATTATTTTCTC
CCATGAAGACGGTACGCGACTGGGCGTGGAGCATCTGGTCGCATTGGGTCACCAGCAAATCGCGCTGTTA
GCGGGCCCATTAAGTTCTGTCTCGGCGCGTCTGCGTCTGGCTGGCTGGCATAAATATCTCACTCGCAATC
AAATTCAGCCGATAGCGGAACGGGAAGGCGACTGGAGTGCCATGTCCGGTTTTCAACAAACCATGCAAAT
GCTGAATGAGGGCATCGTTCCCACTGCGATGCTGGTTGCCAACGATCAGATGGCGCTGGGCGCAATGCGC
GCCATTACCGAGTCCGGGCTGCGCGTTGGTGCGGATATCTCGGTAGTGGGATACGACGATACCGAAGACA
GCTCATGTTATATCCCGCCGTTAACCACCATCAAACAGGATTTTCGCCTGCTGGGGCAAACCAGCGTGGA
CCGCTTGCTGCAACTCTCTCAGGGCCAGGCGGTGAAGGGCAATCAGCTGTTGCCCGTCTCACTGGTGAAA
AGAAAAACCACCCTGGCGCCCAATACGCAAACCGCCTCTCCCCGCGCGTTGGCCGATTCATTAATGCAGC
TGGCACGACAGGTTTCCCGACTGGAAAGCGGGCAGTGAGCGCAACGCAATTAATGTAAGTTAGCTCACTC
ATTAGGCACAATTCTCATGTTTGACAGCTTATCATCGACTGCACGGTGCACCAATGCTTCTGGCGTCAGG
CAGCCATCGGAAGCTGTGGTATGGCTGTGCAGGTCGTAAATCACTGCATAATTCGTGTCGCTCAAGGCGC
ACTCCCGTTCTGGATAATGTTTTTTGCGCCGACATCATAACGGTTCTGGCAAATATTCTGAAATGAGCTG
Features (pLannotate 1.2.2; 21 found; start..end, strand, type, name):
      1..29      +  promoter       tac promoter: strong E. coli promoter; hybrid between the trp and lac UV5 promoters
     37..53      +  protein_bind   lac operator: The lac repressor binds to the lac operator to inhibit transcription in E. coli. This inhibition can be relieved by adding lactose or isopropyl-β-D-thiogalactopyranoside (IPTG). lac repressor encoded by lacI
    138..155     +  CDS            6xHis: 6xHis affinity tag
    171..824     +  CDS            GST26_SCHJA: Experimental evidence at protein level: Swiss-Prot protein existence level 1. GST isoenzymes appear to play a central role in the parasite detoxification system. Other functions are also suspected including a role in increasing the solubility of haematin in the parasite gut. From Schistosoma japonicum (Blood fluke).
    906..1964    +  CDS            GNAT3: GNAT3_BOVIN - Experimental evidence at protein level: Swiss-Prot protein existence level 1. Guanine nucleotide-binding protein (G protein) alpha subunit playing a prominent role in bitter and sweet taste transduction as well as in umami (monosodium glutamate, monopotassium glutamate, and inosine monophosphate) taste transduction. From Bos taurus (Bovine).
   1980..2027    +  terminator     fd terminator (sequence withheld): central terminator from bacteriophage fd (Otsuka and Kunisawa, 1982)
   2032..2244    +  CDS            M13 gene III (fragment) (sequence partly withheld): pIII; III; minor coat protein
   2259..2729    +  CDS            M13 gene III (fragment) (sequence partly withheld): pIII; III; minor coat protein
   2751..2821    +  CDS            TcR (fragment): tetracycline efflux protein; tet; confers resistance to tetracycline
   3063..3443    -  CDS            YPB1_ECOLX: Protein predicted: Swiss-Prot protein existence level 4. From Escherichia coli.
   3460..3611    +  CDS            rop (fragment): Rop protein, which maintains plasmids at low copy number; rop
   3647..4075    -  rep_origin     f1 ori (sequence partly withheld): f1 bacteriophage origin of replication; arrow indicates direction of (+) strand synthesis
   4084..4123    +  CDS            rop (fragment): Rop protein, which maintains plasmids at low copy number; rop
   4225..4365    +  misc_feature   bom: basis of mobility region from pBR322
   4551..5138    -  rep_origin     ori: high-copy-number ColE1/pMB1/pBR322/pUC origin of replication
   5309..6169    -  CDS            AmpR: β-lactamase; bla; confers resistance to ampicillin, carbenicillin, and related antibiotics
   6170..6274    -  promoter       AmpR promoter: bla
   6383..6460    +  promoter       lacIq promoter: lacI (mutant); In the lacIq allele, a single base change in the promoter boosts expression of the lacI gene about 10-fold.
   6461..7543    +  CDS            lacI: lac repressor; lacI; The lac repressor binds to the lac operator to inhibit transcription in E. coli. This inhibition can be relieved by adding lactose or isopropyl-β-D-thiogalactopyranoside (IPTG).
   7556..7577    +  protein_bind   CAP binding site: CAP binding activates transcription in the presence of cAMP. E. coli catabolite activator protein
   7596..7613    +  promoter       tet promoter (fragment): E. coli promoter for tetracycline efflux protein gene
