[The description below was written by a language model from this plasmid's Addgene catalogue record and pLannotate feature annotations shown in this document.]
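Description:
pHH0103_GNAT3_G-alpha is a bacterial expression plasmid built on the pHH0103 backbone for producing and purifying the G-alpha domain of human GNAT3, the alpha subunit of the G protein involved in bitter, sweet and umami taste transduction. The full sequenced record is about 7.8 kb. It is propagated in E. coli under ampicillin selection (β-lactamase with its own promoter) from a ColE1/pBR322-type origin. The catalogue lists it as low copy, and the backbone retains the pBR322 bom region, although the rop gene is annotated only as fragments interrupted by an f1 phage origin.

Expression is driven by the strong hybrid tac promoter followed by a lac operator. The plasmid also carries lacI under the lacIq promoter, so it supplies its own repressor and transcription is held off until induced with IPTG. The annotated features downstream of the promoter run in order from a 6xHis tag to Schistosoma japonicum glutathione S-transferase and then the GNAT3 insert, cloned between SfiI and NotI sites. This arrangement is consistent with a His-GST-GNAT3 fusion suited to nickel or glutathione affinity purification. The annotation tool matched the insert to the bovine GNAT3 entry, but the catalogue gives the species as human, so this probably reflects close homology. An fd phage terminator follows the insert.

Beyond the terminator lie M13 gene III fragments, which together with the f1 origin suggest descent from a phagemid display vector, as well as remnants of the tetracycline resistance gene and its promoter. None of these appear to be functional parts of the expression cassette. The associated publication surveys high-affinity ligands of peptide recognition modules, which suggests the purified domain was made as a binding target for that work.
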