Addgene plasmid #109948: pHH0103_GNAT3_G-alpha
Purpose: Protein expression and purification of GNAT3_G-alpha
Depositing lab: Sachdev Sidhu. Depositing organization: University of Toronto. Publication: Large-scale survey and database of high affinity ligands for peptide recognition modules. Teyra J, Kelil A, Jain S, Helmy M, Jajodia R, Hooda Y, Gu J, D'Cruz AA, Nicholson SE, Min J, Sudol M, Kim PM, Bader GD, Sidhu SS. Mol Syst Biol. 2020 Dec;16(12):e9310. doi: 10.15252/msb.20199310. PubMed 33438817.
Backbone
  Vector backbone: pHH0103
  Vector type: Bacterial Expression
Growth in bacteria
  Bacterial resistance: Ampicillin, 100 μg/mL
  Growth temperature: 37°C
  Growth strain: DH5alpha
  Copy number: Low Copy
Gene/Insert
  Gene/Insert name: GNAT3_G-alpha
  Species: H. sapiens (human)
  Entrez Gene: GNAT3 (a.k.a. GDCA, HG1E)
  Cloning method: Restriction Enzyme; 5′ cloning site Sfi1 (unknown if destroyed); 3′ cloning site Not1 (unknown if destroyed)
Terms and licenses: Academic/Nonprofit Terms; Industry Terms: Not Available to Industry
How to cite: pHH0103_GNAT3_G-alpha was a gift from Sachdev Sidhu (Addgene plasmid # 109948 ; http://n2t.net/addgene:109948 ; RRID:Addgene_109948)
